Addgene plasmid #162947: C512-E34: attB5r-iRFP670-nostop-attB1r
Purpose: Gateway attB5r/attB1r entry clone for generation of N-terminal iRFP670 fusion proteins
Depositing lab: Dominic Esposito. Depositing organization: National Cancer Institute (NCI). Publication: Combinatorial assembly of clone libraries using site-specific recombination. Wall VE, Garvey LA, Mehalko JL, Procter LV, Esposito D. Methods Mol Biol. 2014;1116:193-208. doi: 10.1007/978-1-62703-764-8_14. PubMed 24395366.
Backbone
  Vector backbone: pDonr235
  Vector type: Synthetic Biology
Growth in bacteria
  Bacterial resistance: Spectinomycin, 50 μg/mL
  Growth temperature: 37°C
  Growth strain: DH5alpha
  Copy number: High Copy
Gene/Insert
  Gene/Insert name: far-red iRFP670 fluorescent protein (alt name: iRFP670)
  Species: Synthetic
  Cloning method: Gateway Cloning
Terms and licenses: Academic/Nonprofit Terms; Industry Terms: Not Available to Industry
How to cite: C512-E34: attB5r-iRFP670-nostop-attB1r was a gift from Dominic Esposito (Addgene plasmid # 162947 ; http://n2t.net/addgene:162947 ; RRID:Addgene_162947)
