[The description below was written by a language model from this plasmid's Addgene catalogue record and pLannotate feature annotations shown in this document.]
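Description:
C512-E34: attB5r-iRFP670-nostop-attB1r is a Gateway entry clone built in the pDonr235 donor backbone. It serves as a modular part for multi-fragment recombinational assembly rather than as an expression vector in its own right. The 3,618 nt plasmid is maintained in E. coli at high copy from a ColE1/pUC-type origin. Selection is with spectinomycin through the aadA (SmR) aminoglycoside adenylyltransferase gene. Fragments of a class 1 integron Pc promoter and of a gentamicin resistance gene lie just upstream of aadA and appear to be remnants of the marker cassette's origin. The rrnB T1 and T2 terminators bracket the cloning region and insulate it from transcription elsewhere in the backbone. A T7 promoter sits downstream of the insert on the opposite strand.

The payload is the coding sequence of iRFP670, a synthetic far-red/near-infrared fluorescent protein derived from a Rhodopseudomonas palustris bacteriophytochrome. It needs biliverdin as a cofactor to fluoresce. The open reading frame lacks a stop codon and is flanked by sites annotated as attR5 (reverse orientation) and attR1. This is the arrangement expected after an attB5r/attB1r-flanked fragment has been recombined into the donor vector. In a multisite LR reaction, these sites place iRFP670 immediately upstream of a gene of interest carried in a compatible entry clone, so translation reads through the recombination scar to give an N-terminal iRFP670 fusion. No promoter is annotated upstream of the fluorescent protein, so expression elements must come from other entry clones or from the destination vector. The stated purpose is combinatorial assembly of N-terminally iRFP670-tagged fusion proteins.
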