Features (pLannotate 1.2.2; 11 found; start..end, strand, type, name):
     54..97      +  terminator     rrnB T1 terminator: Escherichia coli rrnB; transcription terminator T1 from the E. coli rrnB gene
    185..306     -  protein_bind   attR5: mutant version of attR; recombination site for the Gateway® LR reaction LR Clonase™
    312..1244    +  CDS            iRFP670: iRFP670 is a basic (constitutively fluorescent) near ir fluorescent protein published in 2013, derived from Rhodopseudomonas palustris CGA009. It has low acid sensitivity. It requires the cofactor biliverdin for fluorescence.
   1245..1369    +  protein_bind   attR1: mutant version of attR; recombination site for the Gateway® LR reaction LR Clonase™
   1442..1460    -  promoter       T7 promoter: promoter for bacteriophage T7 RNA polymerase
   1530..1552    +  misc_feature   MCS (fragment): pUC18/19 multiple cloning site
   1644..1667    +  promoter       Pc promoter (fragment): intI1 (promoter lies within the coding sequence); class 1 integron promoter
   1843..1899    +  CDS            GmR (fragment): gentamycin acetyltransferase; aacC1; confers resistance to gentamycin
   1906..2697    +  CDS            SmR: aminoglycoside adenylyltransferase (Murphy, 1985); aadA; confers resistance to spectinomycin and streptomycin
   2790..3378    +  rep_origin     ori: high-copy-number ColE1/pMB1/pBR322/pUC origin of replication
   3513..3540    -  terminator     rrnB T2 terminator: transcription terminator T2 from the E. coli rrnB gene
>Addgene plasmid #162947 | C512-E34: attB5r-iRFP670-nostop-attB1r | addgene full sequence | sequence record 330548 | Addgene NGS Result
CCGCTCCCGGCGGATTTGTCCTACTCAGGAGAGCGTTCACCGACAAACAACAGATAAAACGAAAGGCCCA
GTCTTCCGACTGAGCCTTTCGTTTTATTTGATGCCTGGCAGTTCCCTACTCTCGCGTTAACGCTACCATG
GAGCTCGAATTCTACAGTCACTAATACCATCTAAGTAGTTGATTCATAGTGACTGCATATGTTGTGTTTT
ACAGTATTATGTAGTCTGTTTTTTATGCAAAATCTAATTTAATATATTGATATTTATATCATTTTACGTT
TCTCGTTCAACTTTTGTATACAAAGTGGACCATGGCCAGGAAGGTCGACCTGACCAGCTGCGATAGAGAG
CCCATCCATATCCCGGGATCCATTCAGCCGTGCGGATGCCTCCTGGCCTGTGACGCTCAGGCAGTGCGGA
TCACCCGCATTACTGAGAATGCCGGAGCCTTCTTCGGACGCGAGACTCCCAGAGTGGGCGAACTCCTTGC
CGACTACTTTGGCGAAACGGAAGCCCATGCGCTGCGGAACGCGTTGGCGCAGTCGTCCGACCCAAAGAGG
CCTGCCCTGATCTTCGGATGGCGCGACGGTCTTACCGGGCGCACCTTCGATATTTCCCTGCACCGGCACG
ACGGAACCTCAATCATCGAGTTCGAACCAGCTGCTGCGGAACAGGCCGATAACCCGCTGCGGCTGACTCG
GCAAATCATTGCCCGCACCAAGGAGCTTAAATCCCTGGAGGAGATGGCGGCCAGAGTCCCTAGATACCTC
CAGGCCATGCTCGGGTATCACCGCGTGATGCTGTACCGGTTCGCGGACGACGGTTCAGGGATGGTCATTG
GAGAAGCCAAGAGGAGCGACCTGGAATCCTTCCTGGGTCAGCACTTTCCCGCCTCGTTGGTGCCGCAACA
AGCCAGGCTCCTGTACCTGAAGAACGCCATCCGAGTGGTGTCAGACAGCCGCGGCATCAGCTCCCGGATC
GTGCCTGAACATGATGCCAGCGGAGCTGCCTTGGATCTCTCTTTCGCCCACCTGAGATCCATCTCCCCCT
GTCACCTGGAGTTTCTGCGGAACATGGGCGTGTCGGCATCCATGTCGCTGTCCATCATCATTGACGGCAC
ACTCTGGGGCCTGATTATCTGCCACCACTACGAACCTCGGGCAGTGCCGATGGCCCAGAGAGTGGCCGCT
GAGATGTTCGCAGACTTCCTGTCCCTGCACTTCACCGCGGCCCATCACCAGCGCACAACTTTGTACAAAA
AAGTTGAACGAGAAACGTAAAATGATATAAATATCAATATATTAAATTAGATTTTGCATAAAAAACAGAC
TACATAATACTGTAAAACACAACATATGCAGTCACTATGAACCAACTACTTAGATGGTATTAGTGACCTG
TAGAATTCGAGCTCTAGAGCTGCAGGGCGGCCGCGATATCCCCTATAGTGAGTCGTATTACATGGTCATA
GCTGTTTCCTGGCAGCTCTGGCCCGTGTCTCAAAATCTCTGATGTTACATTGCACAAGATCGGTACCCGG
GGATCCTCTAGACCAGCCAGGACAGAAATGCCTCGACTTCGCTGCTACCCAAGGTTGCCGGGTGACGCAC
ACCGTGGAAACGGATGAAGGCACGAACCCAGTGGACATAAGCCTGTTCGGTTCGTAAGCTGTAATGCAAG
TAGCGTATGCGCTCACGCAACTGGTCCAGAACCTTGACCGAACGCAGCGGTGGTAACGGCGCAGTGGCGG
TTTTCATGGCTTGTTATGACTGTTTTTTTGGGGTACAGTCTATGCCTCGGGCATCCAAGCAGCAAGCGCG
TTACGCCGTGGGTCGATGTTTGATGTTATGGAGCAGCAACGATGTTACGCAGCAGGGCAGTCGCCCTAAA
ACAAAGTTAAACATTATGAGGGAAGCGGTGATCGCCGAAGTATCGACTCAACTATCAGAGGTAGTTGGCG
TCATCGAGCGCCATCTCGAACCGACGTTGCTGGCCGTACATTTGTACGGCTCCGCAGTGGATGGCGGCCT
GAAGCCACACAGTGATATTGATTTGCTGGTTACGGTGACCGTAAGGCTTGATGAAACAACGCGGCGAGCT
TTGATCAACGACCTTTTGGAAACTTCGGCTTCCCCTGGAGAGAGCGAGATTCTCCGCGCTGTAGAAGTCA
CCATTGTTGTGCACGACGACATCATTCCGTGGCGTTATCCAGCTAAGCGCGAACTGCAATTTGGAGAATG
GCAGCGCAATGACATTCTTGCAGGTATCTTCGAGCCAGCCACGATCGACATTGATCTGGCTATCTTGCTG
ACAAAAGCAAGAGAACATAGCGTTGCCTTGGTAGGTCCAGCGGCGGAGGAACTCTTTGATCCGGTTCCTG
AACAGGATCTATTTGAGGCGCTAAATGAAACCTTAACGCTATGGAACTCGCCGCCCGACTGGGCTGGCGA
TGAGCGAAATGTAGTGCTTACGTTGTCCCGCATTTGGTACAGCGCAGTAACCGGCAAAATCGCGCCGAAG
GATGTCGCTGCCGACTGGGCAATGGAGCGCCTGCCGGCCCAGTATCAGCCCGTCATACTTGAAGCTAGAC
AGGCTTATCTTGGACAAGAAGAAGATCGCTTGGCCTCGCGCGCAGATCAGTTGGAAGAATTTGTCCACTA
CGTGAAAGGCGAGATCACCAAGGTAGTCGGCAAATAACCCTCGAGCCACCCATGACCAAAATCCCTTAAC
GTGAGTTACGCGTCGTTCCACTGAGCGTCAGACCCCGTAGAAAAGATCAAAGGATCTTCTTGAGATCCTT
TTTTTCTGCGCGTAATCTGCTGCTTGCAAACAAAAAAACCACCGCTACCAGCGGTGGTTTGTTTGCCGGA
TCAAGAGCTACCAACTCTTTTTCCGAAGGTAACTGGCTTCAGCAGAGCGCAGATACCAAATACTGTTCTT
CTAGTGTAGCCGTAGTTAGGCCACCACTTCAAGAACTCTGTAGCACCGCCTACATACCTCGCTCTGCTAA
TCCTGTTACCAGTGGCTGCTGCCAGTGGCGATAAGTCGTGTCTTACCGGGTTGGACTCAAGACGATAGTT
ACCGGATAAGGCGCAGCGGTCGGGCTGAACGGGGGGTTCGTGCACACAGCCCAGCTTGGAGCGAACGACC
TACACCGAACTGAGATACCTACAGCGTGAGCTATGAGAAAGCGCCACGCTTCCCGAAGGGAGAAAGGCGG
ACAGGTATCCGGTAAGCGGCAGGGTCGGAACAGGAGAGCGCACGAGGGAGCTTCCAGGGGGAAACGCCTG
GTATCTTTATAGTCCTGTCGGGTTTCGCCACCTCTGACTTGAGCGTCGATTTTTGTGATGCTCGTCAGGG
GGGCGGAGCCTATGGAAAAACGCCAGCAACGCGGCCTTTTTACGGTTCCTGGCCTTTTGCTGGCCTTTTG
CTCACATGTTCTTTCCTGCGTTATCCCCTGATTCTGTGGATAACCGTATTACCGCTAGCCAGGAAGAGTT
TGTAGAAACGCAAAAAGGCCATCCGTCAGGATGGCCTTCTGCTTAGTTTGATGCCTGGCAGTTTATGGCG
GGCGTCCTGCCCGCCACCCTCCGGGCCGTTGCTTCACAACGTTCAAAT
